>Addgene plasmid #17174 | M24 Nac>Nac | addgene partial sequence | sequence record 22959 | SP6 5'-ATTTAGGTGACACTATAG-3'
CGATTTAAGCTATGGAGCAAAAGCTCATTTCTGAAGAGGACTTGAATGAAATGGAGCAAAAGCTCATTTC
TGAAGAGGACTTGAATGAAATGGAGCAAAAGCTCATTTCTGAAGAGGACTTGAATGAAATGGAGCAAAAG
CTCATTTCTGAAGAGGACTTGAATGAAATGGAGCAAAAGCTCATTTCTGAAGAGGACTTGAATGAAATGG
AGAGCTTGGGCGACCTCACCATGGAGCAAAAGCTCATTTCTGAAGAGGACTTGAATTCAAGGCCTCTCGA
GTACAGTCACTACCAGGTTCAGACCCACCTGGAAACCCCCTCGAAGTACCACATCCAGCAGAGCCAGAGG
CAGCAGGTGAAGCACTACCTGTCCAGTGCACTGGGAGCCAAGCTGAGCCCACAGGCCAGCACAGGGCCCG
GCCCCAGCCAGCCCGCCGAGCACGGCATGACCCCGGGACCCGGAGCCAGCGCTCCCAACAGCCCTATGGC
CCTTCTCACCCTCAACTGTGAGAAAGAGATGGACGATGTAATTGAAGACATTATAAGTTTGGAATCAAGC
TACAGTGATGACATTCTTGGGTTCATGGATGCAGGACTTCAAATGACAAACACGATTCCAGTTTCAGCAA
ACCTGCTGGACATGTACAGCAATCATGCTCTTCCTCCAGCTGGAGTTTCCATCAGTAACTCCTGCCCCTC
AAGCCTGCCGGCCGTCAAAAGGGAATTATCCGTTACTCCATCTCCGGGCATGATGCACATAAT
