[The description below was written by a language model from this plasmid's Addgene catalogue record.]
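Description:
M24 Nac>Nac is a bacterial plasmid carrying a zebrafish (Danio rerio) expression cassette in which the nacre promoter drives the nacre cDNA. Nacre is the zebrafish gene now designated mitfa, a homolog of the mammalian transcription factor MITF that is required for pigment cell formation. Placing the cDNA under its own upstream regulatory sequence means the coding sequence should be expressed in the cells and at the times where the endogenous promoter is normally active, rather than ubiquitously as with a viral or housekeeping promoter.

The record gives very little information about the vector itself. The backbone is listed as not available, so the origin of replication, polyadenylation signal, any tags or reporters, and the length of promoter fragment used are not stated, and copy number is recorded as unknown. What is documented is that the plasmid confers ampicillin resistance for selection in E. coli and that the insert was assembled by restriction enzyme cloning. No feature table accompanies the entry, so the arrangement of elements cannot be described beyond the promoter-cDNA configuration.

The associated study concerns direct regulation of nacre by the Wnt signalling pathway in pigment cell development. In that context, a construct of this design is suited to introduction into zebrafish embryos to supply nacre under its native transcriptional control, for example to test whether the promoter fragment is sufficient to direct functional expression in the pigment cell lineage, though the record does not specify the exact experiments for which it was used.
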