Addgene plasmid #17174: M24 Nac>Nac
Depositing lab: Randall Moon. Depositing organization: University of Washington. Publication: Direct regulation of nacre, a zebrafish MITF homolog required for pigment cell formation, by the Wnt pathway. Dorsky RI, Raible DW, Moon RT. Genes Dev. 2000 Jan 15;14(2):158-62. PubMed 10652270.
Backbone
  Vector backbone: n/a
Growth in bacteria
  Bacterial resistance: Ampicillin, 100 μg/mL
  Growth temperature: 37°C
  Growth strain: DH5alpha
  Copy number: Unknown
Gene/Insert
  Gene/Insert name: nacre promoter driving nacre cDNA (alt name: nacre)
  Species: D. rerio (zebrafish)
  GenBank ID: AF211890
  Entrez Gene: mitfa (a.k.a. nacre, z3A.1)
  Cloning method: Restriction Enzyme
  Sequencing primers: 5′ n/a
Terms and licenses: Academic/Nonprofit Terms; Industry Terms: Not Available to Industry
Depositor comments: Note for Use: Description: Zebrafish nacre promoter driving nacre cDNA. Ref: R.I. Dorsky et al., 2000, Genes & Development, 14:158-162.
How to cite: M24 Nac>Nac was a gift from Randall Moon (Addgene plasmid # 17174 ; http://n2t.net/addgene:17174 ; RRID:Addgene_17174)
